Addgene plasmid #36983: pWPXL-Hes1
Depositing lab: Bob Weinberg. Depositing organization: Whitehead Institute for Biomedical Research. Publication: Slug and Sox9 cooperatively determine the mammary stem cell state. Guo W, Keckesova Z, Donaher JL, Shibue T, Tischler V, Reinhardt F, Itzkovitz S, Noske A, Zurrer-Hardi U, Bell G, Tam WL, Mani SA, van Oudenaarden A, Weinberg RA. Cell. 2012 Mar 2;148(5):1015-28. 10.1016/j.cell.2012.02.008 PubMed 22385965.
Backbone
  Vector backbone: pWPXL
  Backbone manufacturer: Trono lab (Addgene plasmid 12257)
  Backbone size w/o insert (bp): 10510
  Vector type: Mammalian Expression, Lentiviral
Growth in bacteria
  Bacterial resistance: Ampicillin, 100 μg/mL
  Growth temperature: 37°C
  Growth strain: Stbl3
  Copy number: Unknown
Gene/Insert
  Gene/Insert name: Hes1
  Species: M. musculus (mouse)
  Entrez Gene: Hes1 (a.k.a. Hry, bHLHb39)
  Promoter: EF1a
  Cloning method: Restriction Enzyme; 5′ cloning site MluI (destroyed during cloning); 3′ cloning site SpeI (destroyed during cloning)
  Sequencing primers: 5′ EF1a-fwd; 3′ WPRE-R
Terms and licenses: Academic/Nonprofit Terms; Industry Terms: Not Available to Industry
Depositor comments: The mouse Hes1 cDNA was cloned between MluI and SpeI sites (blunted) in pWPXL. This resulted in replacement of the EGFP in the vector backbone with mouse Hes1.
How to cite: pWPXL-Hes1 was a gift from Bob Weinberg (Addgene plasmid # 36983 ; http://n2t.net/addgene:36983 ; RRID:Addgene_36983)
