[The description below was written by a language model from this plasmid's Addgene catalogue record.]
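Description:
pWPXL-Hes1 is a lentiviral mammalian expression plasmid built on the pWPXL transfer vector backbone (about 10.5 kb before insertion). It is propagated in bacteria under ampicillin selection, and the record lists a recombination-deficient strain, the usual choice for keeping the repeated long terminal repeat sequences of lentiviral vectors stable. Copy number is recorded as unknown, and no annotated feature table is provided, so the description rests on the catalogue fields alone. No mammalian selection marker is mentioned in the record.

The payload is the mouse Hes1 cDNA (also known as Hry or bHLHb39), which encodes a basic helix-loop-helix transcriptional repressor best known as a Notch pathway target. It is expressed from the EF1a promoter, a strong constitutive promoter active in a wide range of mammalian cell types. The cDNA was inserted between blunted MluI and SpeI sites, both destroyed in the process, and this replaced the EGFP reporter normally carried by the backbone, so transduced cells are not marked by fluorescence. The use of a WPRE reverse sequencing primer indicates that a woodchuck hepatitis virus post-transcriptional regulatory element lies downstream of the insert, where it typically enhances transcript stability and expression. No epitope tag is recorded.

As a transfer vector, the plasmid would be combined with separate packaging and envelope plasmids to produce lentiviral particles for stable, integrated Hes1 expression in target cells. It was deposited in connection with a study of transcription factors that determine the mammary stem cell state, which suggests its use for ectopic Hes1 expression in that context.
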