>Addgene plasmid #36983 | pWPXL-Hes1 | addgene partial sequence | sequence record 50527 | EF1a-fwd
AAAAGGGGGGATTGGGGGGTACAGTTGCAGGGGAAAGAATAGTAGACATAATAGCAACAGACATACAAAC
TAAAGAATTACAAAAACAAATTACAAAAATTCAAAATTTTATCGATCACGAGACTAGCCTCGAGGTTTAA
ACTACGGGATCCAGGCCTAAGCTTACGCGTCCCAGTGTGGTGGAATTCTGCAGATATCAACAAGTTTGTA
CAAAAAAGCAGGCTGGTACCGGTCCGGAATTCCCGGGATATCGTCGACCCACGCGTCCGCCCACGCGTCC
GAGCTGGTGCTGATAACAGCGGAATCCCCTGTCTACCTCTCTCCTTGGTCCTGGAATAGTGCTACCGATC
ACTAAGTAGCCCTAAGACATAATAAACCTTCAACTGCTCAGTAGTTTTTCTTATGAAAGTCAAGTAAAAG
GACGTAAGCAAAAAAAAATTATTTTTTTTTTTGCGTGAAGGATTCCAAAAATAAAATTCTCTGGGGACTG
AGAAAAAAAAAAAAAAA
