>Addgene plasmid #36983 | pWPXL-Hes1 | addgene partial sequence | sequence record 50528 | WPRE-R 5'-CATAGCGTAAAAGGAGCAACA-3'
GGGCATCTTCCAATTTTGTAATCCAGAGGTTGATTATCATATGACTAGGTTTTATCGTCGACCACTGCTG
CTGGATATCAACCACGTTTGTACAAGAAAGCTGGGTACGCGTAAGCTTGGGCCCCTCGAGGGATACTCTA
GAGCGGCCGCCCTTTTTTTTTTTTTTTTTTTTTTTTTTTTTTTTTTTTTTTTTTTTTTTTTTTTTTTTTT
TTTTTTTTAA
