>Addgene plasmid #36983 | pWPXL-Hes1 | addgene partial sequence | sequence record 53951 | mHis1-Rev 5'-AAAAACCTTGGCAGCCTCTC-3'
TCGCTGCCGGGAGGGGGCGCCGCGCCCCCGGGGATGGGCACAAGCGGCGGCGGCGGCGGCGCGAATGGCG
CGTGCTGGGGACCGGCAGGTCCTGACGGGGGCGGCGGCGGCGGCGCCTGCAAGGCGGGGTGCGCCTGCCC
GGGGTAGGTCATGGCGTTGATCTGGGTCATGCAGTTGGCCAGGTGGCCCAGCAGCCGAGTGCGCACCTCG
GTGTTAACGCCCTCACACGTGGACAGGAAGCGGGTCACCTCGTTCATGCACTCGCTGAAGCCGGCGCGGT
ATTTCCCCAACACGCTCGGGTCTGTGCTGAGCGCGGCGGTCATCTGCGCCCGCTGCAGGTTCCGGAGGTG
CTTCACAGTCATTTCCAGAATGTCTGCCTTCTCTAGCTTGGAATGCCGGGAGCTATCTTTCTTAAGTGCA
TCCAAAATCAGTGTTTTCAGTTGGCTTAGACTTTCATTTATTCTTGCCCTTCGCCTCTTCTCCATGATAG
GCTTTGATGACTTTCTGTGCTCAGAGGCCGTCTTTGGTTTGTCCGGTGTCGTGTTGACACTGGCTGGGGT
AGCAGCCACCGGGGAGGAGGAATTTTTCTCCATTATATCAGCTGGCATTTTCGTTTTTTTTTTTTTTTTT
TTCTCAGTCCCCAGAGAATTTTATTTTTGGAATCCTTCACGCAAAAAAAAAAATAATTTTTTTTTGCTTA
CGTCCTTTTACTTGACTTTCATAA
